>Addgene plasmid #21663 | MO70 Orai1 N223A | addgene partial sequence | sequence record 27397 | 21663 with IRES-R
AGTTTGATAACCGGATTACTCGCGACAATTCTCACTTGTCATCGTCGTCCTTGTAGTCAGCGGCCGCAAT
ATCGATCTGGTTAACGTAGAATTCGGCATAGTGGCTGCCGGGCGTCAGGGGGTGGTCCCCTCTGTGGTCC
AGCTGGTCCTGTAAGCGGGCAAACTCCGCCAGCTCGTTGAGCTCCTGGAACTGTCGGTCGGTCTTATGGC
TAACCAGTGAGCGGTAGAAGTGGACGGCGAAGACGATAAAGATCAGGCCGAAGGGCACCATGATGGTGGT
CGAGGCGATGGCAGCTGCCTGGCCCGGGGTGATGCCGCTGGTGCTGACGGCGGCTGCTGCGCCACTGGCG
GGGGGCTTGCTGGTGGGCCTTGGCTGGCCTGGCTGCTTCTTGAGGGGCAAGAACTTGACCCAGCAGAGCA
GCACCACCTCAGCTAGGAAGAGCAGCGTGCCAATGACGGTGGAGAAGGCCCAGGCCAGCTCGATGTGGCG
GTGCATGCGCTCATGGGGGGACTCCTTGACCGAGTTGAGATTGTGCACGTTGCTCACCGCCTCGATGTTG
GGCAGGATGCAGGTGCTGATCATGAGCGCAAACAGGTGCACAGCCACCAGCACTGTGGTGCAGGCACTGA
AGGCGATGAGCATGCCCCGGTGGGTAGTCGTGGTCAGCGTCCAGCTGCACCTTCCACATTCGCCCAACCG
TGGAAAATCCGGGAAAAAACACCCAAAGGTCCGGGTGGGGAGGTTTTAAGCTTGCCGGCGGCTCAAGTAT
AAGTGTTGTGGCCATGAAAGCCCCCTGCTGGAGGGGATCGTTGTA
