[The description below was written by a language model from this plasmid's Addgene catalogue record.]
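Description:
MO70 Orai1 N223A is a retroviral mammalian expression plasmid built on the MO70 backbone (about 7.5 kb without the insert). It is propagated in E. coli under ampicillin selection, and the record lists puromycin as the selectable marker for mammalian cells. As a retroviral vector it is intended to be packaged into viral particles for transduction and stable integration into target cells. However, no feature table is provided, so the LTRs, packaging signal, bacterial origin and the promoter driving the insert are not explicitly documented here.

The insert is human ORAI1 (also known as CRACM1 or TMEM142A), which encodes the pore-forming subunit of the store-operated CRAC calcium channel. It carries the point mutation N223A and was cloned between XhoI and EcoRI sites. A Flag epitope supplied by the backbone is fused to the C terminus, allowing detection or immunoprecipitation of the protein. According to the depositor's comments, MO70 carries an IRES-GFP cassette downstream of the multiple cloning site. Orai1 and GFP should therefore be translated from a single bicistronic transcript, and GFP fluorescence can be used to identify or sort transduced cells.

The record does not state the purpose of the N223A substitution. Replacing an asparagine with alanine is a common way to remove a candidate N-linked glycosylation site. This would fit the associated study on the biochemical and functional characterization of Orai proteins. The construct is suited to expressing this mutant for comparison with wild-type Orai1 in biochemical assays and in assays of store-operated calcium entry.
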