Addgene plasmid #21663: MO70 Orai1 N223A
Depositing lab: Anjana Rao. Depositing organization: Boston Children's Hospital. Publication: Biochemical and functional characterization of Orai proteins. Gwack Y, Srikanth S, Feske S, Cruz-Guilloty F, Oh-hora M, Neems DS, Hogan PG, Rao A. J Biol Chem. 2007 Jun 1. 282(22):16232-43. 10.1074/jbc.M609630200 PubMed 17293345.
Backbone
  Vector backbone: MO70
  Backbone size w/o insert (bp): 7480
  Vector type: Mammalian Expression, Retroviral
  Selectable markers: Puromycin
Growth in bacteria
  Bacterial resistance: Ampicillin, 100 μg/mL
  Growth temperature: 37°C
  Growth strain: DH5alpha
  Copy number: Unknown
Gene/Insert
  Gene/Insert name: Orai1
  Species: H. sapiens (human)
  Mutation: N223A
  GenBank ID: BC015369
  Entrez Gene: ORAI1 (a.k.a. CRACM1, IMD9, ORAT1, TAM2, TMEM142A)
  Tag / fusion protein: Flag (C terminal on backbone)
  Cloning method: Restriction Enzyme; 5′ cloning site XhoI (unknown if destroyed); 3′ cloning site EcoRI (unknown if destroyed)
  Sequencing primers: 5′ n/a; 3′ IRES-R
Terms and licenses: Academic/Nonprofit Terms; Industry Terms: Not Available to Industry
Depositor comments: See author's map for image of empty MO70 vector (MO70 contains IRES-GFP after the multiple cloning site).
How to cite: MO70 Orai1 N223A was a gift from Anjana Rao (Addgene plasmid # 21663 ; http://n2t.net/addgene:21663 ; RRID:Addgene_21663)
